Addgene plasmid #173288: RVD-CA5
Purpose: One-step assembly of custom RVD arrays to construct DdCBE, TALE, etc.
Depositing lab: Bin Shen. Depositing organization: Nanjing Medical University. Publication: Precision modeling of mitochondrial diseases in zebrafish via DdCBE-mediated mtDNA base editing. Guo J, Zhang X, Chen X, Sun H, Dai Y, Wang J, Qian X, Tan L, Lou X, Shen B. Cell Discov. 2021 Sep 3;7(1):78. doi: 10.1038/s41421-021-00307-9. PubMed 34480028.
Backbone
  Vector backbone: TetR T vector
  Vector type: Unspecified
Growth in bacteria
  Bacterial resistance: Tetracycline, 10 μg/mL
  Growth temperature: 37°C
  Growth strain: DH5alpha
  Copy number: High Copy
Gene/Insert
  Gene/Insert name: HD-NI dimer RVD at Position5
  Species: Synthetic
  Mutation: no
  Cloning method: Restriction Enzyme; 5′ cloning site Unknown (unknown if destroyed)
Terms and licenses: Academic/Nonprofit Terms; Industry Terms: Not Available to Industry
Depositor comments: RVD is inserted into TA site of TetR T vector
How to cite: RVD-CA5 was a gift from Bin Shen (Addgene plasmid # 173288 ; http://n2t.net/addgene:173288 ; RRID:Addgene_173288)
