[The description below was written by a language model from this plasmid's Addgene catalogue record and pLannotate feature annotations shown in this document.]
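Description:
RVD-CA5 is a small (about 2.6 kb) bacterial module plasmid from a library used for one-step assembly of custom TALE repeat arrays, such as those that form the DNA-binding domains of DdCBE mitochondrial base editors and other TALE-based tools. It is built on a "TetR T vector" backbone, a TA-cloning plasmid. The insert is a synthetic dimer of two TALE repeats carrying the repeat-variable diresidues HD and NI, placed at the backbone's TA site. By the standard TALE code, HD recognises cytosine and NI recognises adenine, which matches the "CA" in the name. The "5" denotes that this dimer is designed to occupy position 5 in the assembled array. The record does not state which restriction sites or overhangs release the module and order it during assembly, and the 5′ cloning site is listed as unknown.

The feature table, generated from the full sequencing result, shows a high-copy ColE1/pUC-type origin for propagation in E. coli. Selection relies on a tetracycline efflux gene driven by its native tet promoter, with the coding sequence spanning the numbering origin of the circular map. Short fragments annotated as a kanamycin resistance gene and an RSF origin are most likely non-functional remnants of the backbone's construction. A T7 promoter is also present, though the record assigns it no role. The RVD dimer itself was not annotated by the automated tool and presumably lies in the unannotated region between the T7 promoter and the origin. The plasmid has no eukaryotic expression elements, so it serves purely as a cloning intermediate that supplies one positional building block.
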