Features (pLannotate 1.2.2; 6 found; start..end, strand, type, name):
    266..340     +  CDS            KanR (fragment): aminoglycoside phosphotransferase; aphA-3; confers resistance to kanamycin
    343..361     -  promoter       T7 promoter: promoter for bacteriophage T7 RNA polymerase
    789..1377    +  rep_origin     ori: high-copy-number ColE1/pMB1/pBR322/pUC origin of replication
   1449..1488    -  rep_origin     RSF ori (fragment): Plasmids containing the RSF 1030 origin of replication can be propagated in E. coli cells that contain additional plasmids with compatible origins.
   1504..1532    +  promoter       tet promoter: E. coli promoter for tetracycline efflux protein gene
   1580..168     +  CDS            TcR (across the origin): tetracycline efflux protein; tet; confers resistance to tetracycline
>Addgene plasmid #173288 | RVD-CA5 | addgene full sequence | sequence record 354625 | Addgene NGS Result
GCTCTTACCAGCCTAACTTCGATCATTGGACCGCTGATCGTCACGGCGATTTATGCCGCCTCGGCGAGCA
CATGGAACGGGTTGGCATGGATTGTAGGCGCCGCCCTATACCTTGTCTGCCTCCCCGCGTTGCGTCGCGG
TGCATGGAGCCGGGCCACCTCGACCTGAATGGAAGCCGGCGGCACCTCGCTAACGGATTCACCACTCCAA
GAATTGGAGCCAATCAATTCTTGCGGAGAACTGTGAATGCGCAAACCAACCCTTGATCGGGGAAGAACAG
TATGTCGAGCTATTTTTTGACTTACTGGGGATCAAGCCTGATTGGGAGAAAATAAAATATCCCCTATAGT
GAGTCGTATTACATGGTCATAGCTGTTTCCTGGCAGCTCTGGCCCGTGTCTCAAAATCTCTGATGTTACA
TTGCACAAGATAAAAATATATCATCATGCCTCCTCTAGACCAAAGCTGGTCTCAAATCGCTACAACTTGA
TCTGGGGTGAGTCCGTGGGCTTGACAGAGAACTGGAAGGAGGCGCTGAACCGTCTCAAGAGCCTGTTTGC
CACCAATATTACTAGCAATCGCTACAACTTGCGCTGGGGTTAGTCCGTGGGCTTGACAGAGAACTGGTAG
AAGGCGTTGGACGGTTTCAAGAGCCTGTTTGCCACCGTCATGACTAGCAATTGCCGAGACCATATCTGGT
CGAGCCACCCATGACCAAAATCCCTTAACGTGAGTTACGCGTCGTTCCACTGAGCGTCAGACCCCGTAGA
AAAGATCAAAGGATCTTCTTGAGATCCTTTTTTTCTGCGCGTAATCTGCTGCTTGCAAACAAAAAAACCA
CCGCTACCAGCGGTGGTTTGTTTGCCGGATCAAGAGCTACCAACTCTTTTTCCGAAGGTAACTGGCTTCA
GCAGAGCGCAGATACCAAATACTGTTCTTCTAGTGTAGCCGTAGTTAGGCCACCACTTCAAGAACTCTGT
AGCACCGCCTACATACCTCGCTCTGCTAATCCTGTTACCAGTGGCTGCTGCCAGTGGCGATAAGTCGTGT
CTTACCGGGTTGGACTCAAGACGATAGTTACCGGATAAGGCGCAGCGGTCGGGCTGAACGGGGGGTTCGT
GCACACAGCCCAGCTTGGAGCGAACGACCTACACCGAACTGAGATACCTACAGCGTGAGCTATGAGAAAG
CGCCACGCTTCCCGAAGGGAGAAAGGCGGACAGGTATCCGGTAAGCGGCAGGGTCGGAACAGGAGAGCGC
ACGAGGGAGCTTCCAGGGGGAAACGCCTGGTATCTTTATAGTCCTGTCGGGTTTCGCCACCTCTGACTTG
AGCGTCGATTTTTGTGATGCTCGTCAGGGGGGCGGAGCCTATGGAAAAACGCCAGCAACGCGGCCTTTTT
ACGGTTCCTGGCCTTTTGCTGGCCTTTTGCTCACATGTTCTTTCCTGCGTTATCCACAGAATCAGGGGAT
AACGCAGGAAAGAACATGAATTAATTCTCATGTTTGACAGCTTATCATCGATTAGCTTTAATGCGGTAGT
TTATCACAGTTAAATTGCTAACGCAGTCAGGCACCGTGTATGAAATCTAACAATGCGCTCATCGTCATCC
TCGGCACCGTCACCCTGGATGCTGTAGGCATAGGCTTGGTTATGCCGGTACTGCCGGGCCTCTTGCGGGA
TATCGTCCATTCCGACAGCATCGCCAGTCACTATGGCGTGCTGCTAGCGCTATATGCGTTGATGCAATTT
CTATGCGCACCCGTTCTCGGAGCACTGTCCGACCGCTTTGGCCGCCGCCCAGTCCTGCTCGCTTCGCTAC
TTGGAGCCACTATCGACTACGCGATCATGGCGACCACACCCGTCCTGTGGATTCTCTACGCCGGACGCAT
CGTGGCCGGCATCACCGGCGCCACAGGTGCGGTTGCTGGCGCCTATATCGCCGACATCACCGATGGGGAA
GATCGGGCTCGCCACTTCGGGCTCATGAGCGCTTGTTTCGGCGTGGGTATGGTGGCAGGCCCCGTGGCCG
GGGGACTGTTGGGCGCCATCTCCTTACATGCACCATTCCTTGCGGCGGCGGTGCTCAACGGCCTCAACCT
ACTACTGGGCTGCTTCCTAATGCAGGAGTCGCATAAGGGAGAGCGCCGACCCATGCCCTTGAGAGCCTTC
AACCCAGTCAGCTCCTTCCGGTGGGCGCGGGGCATGACTATCGTCGCCGCACTTATGACTGTCTTCTTTA
TCATGCAACTCGTAGGACAGGTGCCGGCAGCGCTCTGGGTCATTTTCGGCGAGGACCGCTTTCGCTGGAG
CGCGACGATGATCGGCCTGTCGCTTGCGGTATTCGGAATCTTGCACGCCCTCGCTCAAGCCTTCGTCACT
GGTCCCGCCACCAAACGTTTCGGCGAGAAGCAGGCCATTATCGCCGGCATGGCGGCCGACGCGCTGGGCT
ACGTCTTGCTGGCGTTCGCGACGCGAGGCTGGATGGCCTTCCCCATTATGATTCTTCTCGCTTCCGGCGG
CATCGGGATGCCCGCGTTGCAGGCCATGCTGTCCAGGCAGGTAGATGACGACCATCAGGGACAGCTTCAA
GGATCGCTCGCG
