>Addgene plasmid #173288 | RVD-CA5 | depositor partial sequence | sequence record 336243 | RVD flanked by two Bsa I sites
GGTCTCGGCAATTGCTAGTCATGACGGTGGCAAACAGGCTCTTGAAACCGTCCAACGCCTTCTACCAGTT
CTCTGTCAAGCCCACGGACTAACCCCAGCGCAAGTTGTAGCGATTGCTAGTAATATTGGTGGCAAACAGG
CTCTTGAGACGGTTCAGCGCCTCCTTCCAGTTCTCTGTCAAGCCCACGGACTCACCCCAGATCAAGTTGT
AGCGATTTGAGACC
